>Addgene plasmid #131682 | pOTTC1553 - pAAV EF1a EGFP-KASH | addgene full sequence | sequence record 437143 | Addgene NGS Result
CCTGCAGGCAGCTGCGCGCTCGCTCGCTCACTGAGGCCGCCCGGGCGTCGGGCGACCTTTGGTCGCCCGG
CCTCAGTGAGCGAGCGAGCGCGCAGAGAGGGAGTGGCCAACTCCATCACTAGGGGTTCCTGCGGCCGCAC
GCGTAAGCTTTGCAAAGATGGATAAAGTTTTAAACAGAGAGGAATCTTTGCAGCTAATGGACCTTCTAGG
TCTTGAAAGGAGTGGGAATTGGCTCCGGTGCCCGTCAGTGGGCAGAGCGCACATCGCCCACAGTCCCCGA
GAAGTTGGGGGGAGGGGTCGGCAATTGAACCGGTGCCTAGAGAAGGTGGCGCGGGGTAAACTGGGAAAGT
GATGTCGTGTACTGGCTCCGCCTTTTTCCCGAGGGTGGGGGAGAACCGTATATAAGTGCAGTAGTCGCCG
TGAACGTTCTTTTTCGCAACGGGTTTGCCGCCAGAACACAGGTAAGTGCCGTGTGTGGTTCCCGCGGGCC
TGGCCTCTTTACGGGTTATGGCCCTTGCGTGCCTTGAATTACTTCCACCTGGCTGCAGTACGTGATTCTT
GATCCCGAGCTTCGGGTTGGAAGTGGGTGGGAGAGTTCGAGGCCTTGCGCTTAAGGAGCCCCTTCGCCTC
GTGCTTGAGTTGAGGCCTGGCCTGGGCGCTGGGGCCGCCGCGTGCGAATCTGGTGGCACCTTCGCGCCTG
TCTCGCTGCTTTCGATAAGTCTCTAGCCATTTAAAATTTTTGATGACCTGCTGCGACGCTTTTTTTCTGG
CAAGATAGTCTTGTAAATGCGGGCCAAGATCTGCACACTGGTATTTCGGTTTTTGGGGCCGCGGGCGGCG
ACGGGGCCCGTGCGTCCCAGCGCACATGTTCGGCGAGGCGGGGCCTGCGAGCGCGGCCACCGAGAATCGG
ACGGGGGTAGTCTCAAGCTGGCCGGCCTGCTCTGGTGCCTGGCCTCGCGCCGCCGTGTATCGCCCCGCCC
TGGGCGGCAAGGCTGGCCCGGTCGGCACCAGTTGCGTGAGCGGAAAGATGGCCGCTTCCCGGCCCTGCTG
CAGGGAGCTCAAAATGGAGGACGCGGCGCTCGGGAGAGCGGGCGGGTGAGTCACCCACACAAAGGAAAAG
GGCCTTTCCGTCCTCAGCCGTCGCTTCATGTGACTCCACGGAGTACCGGGCGCCGTCCAGGCACCTCGAT
TAGTTCTCGAGCTTTTGGAGTACGTCGTCTTTAGGTTGGGGGGAGGGGTTTTATGCGATGGAGTTTCCCC
ACACTGAGTGGGTGGAGACTGAAGTTAGGCCAGCTTGGCACTTGATGTAATTCTCCTTGGAATTTGCCCT
TTTTGAGTTTGGATCTTGGTTCATTCTCAAGCCTCAGACAGTGGTTCAAAGTTTTTTTCTTCCATTTCAG
GTGTCGTGAGGTACCGGATCCACCGGTCGCCACCATGGTGAGCAAGGGCGAGGAGCTGTTCACCGGGGTG
GTGCCCATCCTGGTCGAGCTGGACGGCGACGTAAACGGCCACAAGTTCAGCGTGTCCGGCGAGGGCGAGG
GCGATGCCACCTACGGCAAGCTGACCCTGAAGTTCATCTGCACCACCGGCAAGCTGCCCGTGCCCTGGCC
CACCCTCGTGACCACCCTGACCTACGGCGTGCAGTGCTTCAGCCGCTACCCCGACCACATGAAGCAGCAC
GACTTCTTCAAGTCCGCCATGCCCGAAGGCTACGTCCAGGAGCGCACCATCTTCTTCAAGGACGACGGCA
ACTACAAGACCCGCGCCGAGGTGAAGTTCGAGGGCGACACCCTGGTGAACCGCATCGAGCTGAAGGGCAT
CGACTTCAAGGAGGACGGCAACATCCTGGGGCACAAGCTGGAGTACAACTACAACAGCCACAACGTCTAT
ATCATGGCCGACAAGCAGAAGAACGGCATCAAGGTGAACTTCAAGATCCGCCACAACATCGAGGACGGCA
GCGTGCAGCTCGCCGACCACTACCAGCAGAACACCCCCATCGGCGACGGCCCCGTGCTGCTGCCCGACAA
CCACTACCTGAGCACCCAGTCCGCCCTGAGCAAAGACCCCAACGAGAAGCGCGATCACATGGTCCTGCTG
GAGTTCGTGACCGCCGCCGGGATCACTCTCGGCATGGACGAGCTGTACAAGTCCGGACTCAGATCTCGAG
AGGAGGAGGAGGAGACAGACAGCAGGATGCCCCACCTCGACAGCCCCGGCAGCTCCCAGCCGAGACGCTC
CTTCCTCTCAAGGGTGATCAGGGCAGCGCTACCGTTGCAGCTGCTTCTGCTGCTGCTGCTGCTCCTGGCC
TGCCTGCTACCTGCCTCTGAAGATGACTACAGCTGCACCCAGGCCAACAACTTTGCCCGATCCTTCTACC
CCATGCTGCGGTACACCAACGGGCCACCTCCCACCTAGGAATTCGATATCAAGCTTATCGATAATCAACC
TCTGGATTACAAAATTTGTGAAAGATTGACTGGTATTCTTAACTATGTTGCTCCTTTTACGCTATGTGGA
TACGCTGCTTTAATGCCTTTGTATCATGCTATTGCTTCCCGTATGGCTTTCATTTTCTCCTCCTTGTATA
AATCCTGGTTGCTGTCTCTTTATGAGGAGTTGTGGCCCGTTGTCAGGCAACGTGGCGTGGTGTGCACTGT
GTTTGCTGACGCAACCCCCACTGGTTGGGGCATTGCCACCACCTGTCAGCTCCTTTCCGGGACTTTCGCT
TTCCCCCTCCCTATTGCCACGGCGGAACTCATCGCCGCCTGCCTTGCCCGCTGCTGGACAGGGGCTCGGC
TGTTGGGCACTGACAATTCCGTGGTGTTGTCGGGGAAATCATCGTCCTTTCCTTGGCTGCTCGCCTATGT
TGCCACCTGGATTCTGCGCGGGACGTCCTTCTGCTACGTCCCTTCGGCCCTCAATCCAGCGGACCTTCCT
TCCCGCGGCCTGCTGCCGGCTCTGCGGCCTCTTCCGCGTCTTCGCCTTCGCCCTCAGACGAGTCGGATCT
CCCTTTGGGCCGCCTCCCCGCATCGATACCGAGCGCTGCTCGAGAGATCTACGGGTGGCATCCCTGTGAC
CCCTCCCCAGTGCCTCTCCTGGCCCTGGAAGTTGCCACTCCAGTGCCCACCAGCCTTGTCCTAATAAAAT
TAAGTTGCATCATTTTGTCTGACTAGGTGTCCTTCTATAATATTATGGGGTGGAGGGGGGTGGTATGGAG
CAAGGGGCAAGTTGGGAAGACAACCTGTAGGGCCTGCGGGGTCTATTGGGAACCAAGCTGGAGTGCAGTG
GCACAATCTTGGCTCACTGCAATCTCCGCCTCCTGGGTTCAAGCGATTCTCCTGCCTCAGCCTCCCGAGT
TGTTGGGATTCCAGGCATGCATGACCAGGCTCAGCTAATTTTTGTTTTTTTGGTAGAGACGGGGTTTCAC
CATATTGGCCAGGCTGGTCTCCAACTCCTAATCTCAGGTGATCTACCCACCTTGGCCTCCCAAATTGCTG
GGATTACAGGCGTGAACCACTGCTCCCTTCCCTGTCCTTCTGATTTTGTAGGTAACCACGTGCGGACCGA
GCGGCCGCAGGAACCCCTAGTGATGGAGTTGGCCACTCCCTCTCTGCGCGCTCGCTCGCTCACTGAGGCC
GGGCGACCAAAGGTCGCCCGACGCCCGGGCTTTGCCCGGGCGGCCTCAGTGAGCGAGCGAGCGCGCAGCT
GCCTGCAGGGGCGCCTGATGCGGTATTTTCTCCTTACGCATCTGTGCGGTATTTCACACCGCATA
[95 nt withheld, positions 3776-3870]
T
[46 nt withheld, positions 3872-3917]
C
[141 nt withheld, positions 3919-4059]
CCTTTGACGTTGGAGTCCACGTTCTTT
[37 nt withheld, positions 4087-4123]
ACTCTATCTCGGGCTATTCTTTTGATTTATAAGGGATTTTGCCGATTTCGGTCTATTGGTTAAAAAATGA
GCTGATTTAACAAAAATTTAACGCGAATTTTAACAAAATATTAACGTTTACAATTTTATGGTGCACTCTC
AGTACAATCTGCTCTGATGCCGCATAGTTAAGCCAGCCCCGACACCCGCCAACACCCGCTGACGCGCCCT
GACGGGCTTGTCTGCTCCCGGCATCCGCTTACAGACAAGCTGTGACCGTCTCCGGGAGCTGCATGTGTCA
GAGGTTTTCACCGTCATCACCGAAACGCGCGAGACGAAAGGGCCTCGTGATACGCCTATTTTTATAGGTT
AATGTCATGATAATAATGGTTTCTTAGACGTCAGGTGGCACTTTTCGGGGAAATGTGCGCGGAACCCCTA
TTTGTTTATTTTTCTAAATACATTCAAATATGTATCCGCTCATGAGACAATAACCCTGATAAATGCTTCA
ATAATATTGAAAAAGGAAGAGTATGAGTATTCAACATTTCCGTGTCGCCCTTATTCCCTTTTTTGCGGCA
TTTTGCCTTCCTGTTTTTGCTCACCCAGAAACGCTGGTGAAAGTAAAAGATGCTGAAGATCAGTTGGGTG
CACGAGTGGGTTACATCGAACTGGATCTCAACAGCGGTAAGATCCTTGAGAGTTTTCGCCCCGAAGAACG
TTTTCCAATGATGAGCACTTTTAAAGTTCTGCTATGTGGCGCGGTATTATCCCGTATTGACGCCGGGCAA
GAGCAACTCGGTCGCCGCATACACTATTCTCAGAATGACTTGGTTGAGTACTCACCAGTCACAGAAAAGC
ATCTTACGGATGGCATGACAGTAAGAGAATTATGCAGTGCTGCCATAACCATGAGTGATAACACTGCGGC
CAACTTACTTCTGACAACGATCGGAGGACCGAAGGAGCTAACCGCTTTTTTGCACAACATGGGGGATCAT
GTAACTCGCCTTGATCGTTGGGAACCGGAGCTGAATGAAGCCATACCAAACGACGAGCGTGACACCACGA
TGCCTGTAGCAATGGCAACAACGTTGCGCAAACTATTAACTGGCGAACTACTTACTCTAGCTTCCCGGCA
ACAATTAATAGACTGGATGGAGGCGGATAAAGTTGCAGGACCACTTCTGCGCTCGGCCCTTCCGGCTGGC
TGGTTTATTGCTGATAAATCTGGAGCCGGTGAGCGTGGGTCTCGCGGTATCATTGCAGCACTGGGGCCAG
ATGGTAAGCCCTCCCGTATCGTAGTTATCTACACGACGGGGAGTCAGGCAACTATGGATGAACGAAATAG
ACAGATCGCTGAGATAGGTGCCTCACTGATTAAGCATTGGTAACTGTCAGACCAAGTTTACTCATATATA
CTTTAGATTGATTTAAAACTTCATTTTTAATTTAAAAGGATCTAGGTGAAGATCCTTTTTGATAATCTCA
TGACCAAAATCCCTTAACGTGAGTTTTCGTTCCACTGAGCGTCAGACCCCGTAGAAAAGATCAAAGGATC
TTCTTGAGATCCTTTTTTTCTGCGCGTAATCTGCTGCTTGCAAACAAAAAAACCACCGCTACCAGCGGTG
GTTTGTTTGCCGGATCAAGAGCTACCAACTCTTTTTCCGAAGGTAACTGGCTTCAGCAGAGCGCAGATAC
CAAATACTGTTCTTCTAGTGTAGCCGTAGTTAGGCCACCACTTCAAGAACTCTGTAGCACCGCCTACATA
CCTCGCTCTGCTAATCCTGTTACCAGTGGCTGCTGCCAGTGGCGATAAGTCGTGTCTTACCGGGTTGGAC
TCAAGACGATAGTTACCGGATAAGGCGCAGCGGTCGGGCTGAACGGGGGGTTCGTGCACACAGCCCAGCT
TGGAGCGAACGACCTACACCGAACTGAGATACCTACAGCGTGAGCTATGAGAAAGCGCCACGCTTCCCGA
AGGGAGAAAGGCGGACAGGTATCCGGTAAGCGGCAGGGTCGGAACAGGAGAGCGCACGAGGGAGCTTCCA
GGGGGAAACGCCTGGTATCTTTATAGTCCTGTCGGGTTTCGCCACCTCTGACTTGAGCGTCGATTTTTGT
GATGCTCGTCAGGGGGGCGGAGCCTATGGAAAAACGCCAGCAACGCGGCCTTTTTACGGTTCCTGGCCTT
TTGCTGGCCTTTTGCTCACATGT
Features (pLannotate 1.2.2; 17 found; start..end, strand, type, name):
     12..39      +  repeat_region  AAV2 ITR (fragment): inverted terminal repeat of adeno-associated virus serotype 2 inverted
     68..95      +  repeat_region  AAV2 ITR (fragment): inverted terminal repeat of adeno-associated virus serotype 2 inverted
    158..224     +  CDS            small t antigen (fragment): SV40 (simian virus 40) small t antigen
    231..1409    +  promoter       EF-1α promoter: strong constitutive promoter for human elongation factor EF-1α
   1435..2151    +  CDS            EGFP: EGFP is a basic (constitutively fluorescent) green fluorescent protein published in 1996, derived from Aequorea victoria. It is reported to be a rapidly-maturing weak dimer with moderate acid sensitivity.
   2143..2415    +  CDS            SYNE3 (fragment): SYNE3_HUMAN - Also known as C14orf139 From Homo sapiens (Human).
   2417..2443    +  misc_feature   MCS (fragment): pBluescript multiple cloning site
   2443..3031    +  misc_feature   WPRE: woodchuck hepatitis virus posttranscriptional regulatory element
   3063..3539    +  polyA_signal   hGH poly(A) signal: human growth hormone polyadenylation signal
   3579..3719    +  repeat_region  AAV2 ITR: inverted terminal repeat of adeno-associated virus serotype 2 inverted
   3724..3775    -  misc_feature   bom (fragment): basis of mobility region from pBR322
   3794..4249    +  rep_origin     f1 ori (sequence partly withheld): f1 bacteriophage origin of replication; arrow indicates direction of (+) strand synthesis
   4250..4299    -  misc_feature   bom (fragment): basis of mobility region from pBR322
   4401..4436    -  CDS            rop (fragment): Rop protein, which maintains plasmids at low copy number; rop
   4531..4635    +  promoter       AmpR promoter: bla
   4636..5496    +  CDS            AmpR: β-lactamase; bla; confers resistance to ampicillin, carbenicillin, and related antibiotics
   5667..6255    +  rep_origin     ori: high-copy-number ColE1/pMB1/pBR322/pUC origin of replication
