[The description below was written by a language model from this plasmid's Addgene catalogue record and pLannotate feature annotations shown in this document.]
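Description:
pOTTC1553 - pAAV EF1a EGFP-KASH is an adeno-associated virus transfer plasmid built on the pOTTC407 backbone and designed to deliver a nuclear-envelope-anchored green fluorescent reporter. It is propagated in bacteria under ampicillin selection (AmpR β-lactamase with its own promoter) from a ColE1/pMB1-type origin. The annotation tool labels this origin high-copy, but the catalogue lists the plasmid as low copy. An f1 phage origin and small fragments of the pBR322 bom and rop regions are also present in the backbone. The use of a recombination-deficient host strain is consistent with the need to keep the repeat-rich ITRs intact.

The expression cassette lies between AAV2 inverted terminal repeats, which are the cis elements required for replication and packaging of the genome into AAV particles. The right-hand ITR is annotated in full. The left one is detected only as two short fragments, which may reflect annotation or sequencing difficulty in this structured region. Within the cassette, the human EF-1α promoter drives strong constitutive expression of EGFP fused at its C terminus to a KASH domain, annotated here as a fragment matching human SYNE3 (a nesprin). KASH domains insert into the outer nuclear membrane, so the fluorescence outlines the nucleus rather than filling the cell. A WPRE follows to enhance transcript stability and expression, and the human growth hormone polyadenylation signal terminates the transcript. A short match to SV40 small t antigen upstream of the promoter is probably a residual or spurious annotation.

The stated purpose is expression of nuclear-envelope-embedded EGFP from an AAV vector. Such labelling is generally useful for identifying transduced cells and for tagging nuclei for counting or isolation.
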