Addgene plasmid #131682: pOTTC1553 - pAAV EF1a EGFP-KASH
Purpose: An adeno-associated viral vector expressing nuclear envelope-embedded eGFP
Depositing lab: Christopher Richie. Depositing organization: National Institute on Drug Abuse (NIDA). Publication: Delta glutamate receptor conductance drives excitation of mouse dorsal raphe neurons. Gantz SC, Moussawi K, Hake HS. Elife. 2020 Apr 1;9. pii: 56054. doi: 10.7554/eLife.56054. PubMed 32234214.
Backbone
  Vector backbone: pOTTC407
  Backbone manufacturer: NIDA GEVVC
  Vector type: AAV
Growth in bacteria
  Bacterial resistance: Ampicillin, 100 μg/mL
  Growth temperature: 30°C
  Growth strain: NEB Stable
  Copy number: Low Copy
Gene/Insert
  Gene/Insert name: EGFP-KASH (alt name: Green Fluorescent Protein fused to KASH nuclear envelope localization domain)
  Species: Synthetic
  Tag / fusion protein: KASH (C terminal on insert)
Terms and licenses: Academic/Nonprofit Terms; Industry Terms: Not Available to Industry
How to cite: pOTTC1553 - pAAV EF1a EGFP-KASH was a gift from Christopher Richie (Addgene plasmid # 131682 ; http://n2t.net/addgene:131682 ; RRID:Addgene_131682)
